Addgene plasmid #61491: RAB14 3'UTR D2
Purpose: luciferase reporter containing RAB14 3' UTR with the second predicted MiR144 binding site deleted
Depositing lab: Curt Civin. Depositing organization: University of Maryland, Baltimore. Publication: MIR144 and MIR451 regulate human erythropoiesis via RAB14. Kim M, Tan YS, Cheng WC, Kingsbury TJ, Heimfeld S, Civin CI. Br J Haematol. 2014 Oct 14. doi: 10.1111/bjh.13164. PubMed 25312678.
Backbone
  Vector backbone: pmirGLO Dual-Luciferase
  Backbone manufacturer: Promega
  Backbone size w/o insert (bp): 7350
  Total vector size (bp): 8150
  Vector type: Mammalian Expression, Luciferase
Growth in bacteria
  Bacterial resistance: Ampicillin, 100 μg/mL
  Growth temperature: 37°C
  Growth strain: DH5alpha
  Copy number: Unknown
Gene/Insert
  Gene/Insert name: RAB14 3' UTR (alt name: RAB14)
  Species: H. sapiens (human)
  Insert size (bp): 801
  Mutation: contains position 837-1637 (numbering relative to start of 3'utr) and second predicted MIR144 binding site deleted, 10bp deletion
  GenBank ID: NM_016322
  Entrez Gene: RAB14 (a.k.a. FBP, RAB-14)
  Promoter: PGK
  Tag / fusion protein: luciferase (N terminal on backbone)
  Cloning method: Restriction Enzyme; 5′ cloning site NheI (not destroyed); 3′ cloning site XbaI (not destroyed)
  Sequencing primers: 5′ Luc-F
Terms and licenses: Academic/Nonprofit Terms; Industry Terms: Not Available to Industry
Depositor comments: Oligos used for site-directed mutagenesis: F-CAGGTGGTTTGGCCACTGGCAAGAGAAACAATCTTA R-TAAGATTGTTTCTCTTGCCAGTGGCCAAACCACCTG These 10bp deletion constructs were used in BJH (2015).
How to cite: RAB14 3'UTR D2 was a gift from Curt Civin (Addgene plasmid # 61491 ; http://n2t.net/addgene:61491 ; RRID:Addgene_61491)
