[The description below was written by a language model from this plasmid's Addgene catalogue record.]
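Description:
RAB14 3'UTR D2 is a mammalian microRNA-target luciferase reporter built on Promega's pmirGLO Dual-Luciferase backbone (about 7.35 kb; roughly 8.15 kb with the insert). It is propagated in E. coli under ampicillin selection; the copy number is listed as unknown, and no feature table is provided, so the origin of replication and other backbone elements are not itemised in the record.

The payload is an 801 bp fragment of the human RAB14 3' untranslated region (positions 837–1637, numbered from the start of the 3' UTR of the reference transcript), cloned between NheI and XbaI sites, both of which are retained. It sits downstream of the luciferase coding sequence, which is driven by the PGK promoter, so the reporter mRNA carries RAB14 regulatory sequence in its 3' UTR. In this variant, the second predicted MIR144 binding site has been removed by a 10 bp deletion introduced by site-directed mutagenesis. In general, the dual-luciferase design of pmirGLO pairs the UTR-bearing firefly reporter with a separately expressed Renilla luciferase for normalisation, although the record itself does not list this second cassette.

The construct is meant for transfection into mammalian cells to test whether MIR144 represses RAB14 directly through this site. If the microRNA acts there, the deletion should relieve the drop in luciferase signal seen with an intact UTR reporter. It belongs to a set of 10 bp deletion constructs used in a study of how MIR144 and MIR451 regulate human erythropoiesis via RAB14.
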