>Addgene plasmid #61491 | RAB14 3'UTR D2 | addgene partial sequence | sequence record 101372 | EBV-rev 5'-GTGGTTTGTCCAAACTCATC-3'
GGGTTATGCTAGTTATTGCTCAGCGGTGGCAGCAGCCAACTCAGCTTCCTTTCGGGCTTTGTTAGCAGCC
GGATCAGCTTGCATGCCTGCAGGTCGACTCTAGAGGTACTACCACATGTTTACAACCCAGAAAGATGTAC
TTTTATGTTAGTGTCTGTAAAGAGGGATTTAAAATGTGTATTTTAAACACAGCAGTTGAGCTGAGTGCAT
TTTCTATAGTACGCTGAGGTGTTACCTATTCTATTTCAAATAAATTCTCAATTCCCAGCCACTGAATCAT
AAATGCAATAAAAAAATCAACAGAAATGAAGAACTTAATAAAACATGTTGTCCAAAAAAATAAGATTGTT
TCTCTTGCTAATTCAGTGGCCAAACCACCTGGTGCAAAGTAATAACTTACTTTGTATCAGCACAAGCGCT
GAAACACCTTTAGAAACACTTTCCCTTTTACAAAACAATTTATGCCAACATGACATAAAACAGCCCCTCA
CACTGTGAACACAGGGATATCTTAAGTTATTTCACTGTAGGGTTAAAAATGCACAATTTAAAATCCCTTA
ACAGCAGACCTGTGGTTCTGACTGTCCAGTTCAGAATCTGACCATTCCAAGAAGATAAAGGTATAAAAGC
TTAAAATGTGCAATAGTAAACCCAGCCTTTTTTCTTTTTCTATACAGTAAGGCAAGAATGCAGCCTGTAA
TGCA
