>Addgene plasmid #61491 | RAB14 3'UTR D2 | addgene partial sequence | sequence record 101991 | Neo-R 5'-GCCCAGTCATAGCCGAATAG-3'
ATCCATCTTGTTCAATCCCTCCGGAGCCTCCGCCACCTGATCCGCCACCTCCGCTCCCACCACCGGNTCT
GCTCGTTCTTCAGCACGCGCTCCACGAAGCTCTTGATGTACTTACCCATTTCATCTGGAGCGTCCTCCTG
GCTGAAGTGGAGGCCCTTCACCTTCACGAACTCGGTGTTAGGGAACTTCTTAGCTCCCTCGACAATAGCG
TTGGAAAAGAACCCAGGGTCGGACTCGATGAACATCTTAGGCAGATCGTCGCTGGCCCGAAGGTAGGCGT
TGTAGTTGCGGACAATCTGGACGACGTCGGGCTTGCCTCCCTTAACGAGAGGGATCTCGCGAGGCCAGGA
GAGGGTAGGCCGTCTAACCTCGCCCTTCTCCTTGAATGGCTCCAGGTAGGCAGCGAACTCCTCAGGCTCC
AGTTTCCGCATGATCTTGCTTGGGAGCATGGTCTCGACGAAGAAGTTATTCTCAAGCACCATTTTCTCGC
CCTCTTCGCTCTTGATCAGGGCGATATCCTCCTCGATGTCAGGCCACTCGTCCCAGGACTCGATCACGTC
CACGACACTCTCAGCATGGACGATGGCCTTGATCTTGTCTTGGTGCTCGTAGGAGTAGTGAAAGGCCAGA
CAAGCCCCCCAGTCGTGGCCCACAAAGATGATTTTCTTTGGAAGGTTCAGCAGCTCGAACCAAGCGGTGA
GGTACTTGTAGTGATCCAGGAGGCGATATGAGCCATTCCCGCTCTTGCCGGACTTACCCATTCCGATCAG
ATCAGGGATGATGCATCTAGCCACGGGCTCGATGTGAGGCACGACGTGCCTCCACAGGTAGCTGGAGGCA
GCGTTACCATGCAGAA
