>Addgene plasmid #61491 | RAB14 3'UTR D2 | addgene partial sequence | sequence record 103856 | mPGK-F 5'-cattctgcacgcttcaaaag-3'
GGCCTTTCGACCTGCAGCCCAAGCTTGGCAATCCGGTACTGTTGGTAAAGCCACCATGGAAGATGCCAAA
AACATTAAGAAGGGCCCAGCGCCATTCTACCCACTCGAAGACGGGACCGCCGGCGAGCAGCTGCACAAAG
CCATGAAGCGCTACGCCCTGGTGCCCGGCACCATCGCCTTTACCGACGCACATATCGAGGTGGACATTAC
CTACGCCGAGTACTTCGAGATGAGCGTTCGGCTGGCAGAAGCTATGAAGCGCTATGGGCTGAATACAAAC
CATCGGATCGTGGTGTGCAGCGAGAATAGCTTGCAGTTCTTCATGCCCGTGTTGGGTGCCCTGTTCATCG
GTGTGGCTGTGGCCCCAGCTAACGACATCTACAACGAGCGCGAGCTGCTGAACAGCATGGGCATCAGCCA
GCCCACCGTCGTATTCGTGAGCAAGAAAGGGCTGCAAAAGATCCTCAACGTGCAAAAGAAGCTACCGATC
ATACAAAAGATCATCATCATGGATAGCAAGACCGACTACCAGGGCTTCCAAAGCATGTACACCTTCGTGA
CTTCCCATTTGCCACCCGGCTTCAACGAGTACGACTTCGTGCCCGAGAGCTTCGACCGGGACAAAACCAT
CGCCCTGATCATGAACAGTAGTGG
